Addgene plasmid #89756: Sph1-VC
Purpose: expresses human Synphilin fused to the C-terminal part of Venus
Depositing lab: Tiago Outeiro. Depositing organization: Georg-August-Universitaet Goettingen. Publication: Synphilin-1 modulates alpha-synuclein assembly, release and uptake. Lazaro DF, Amen T, Gerhardt E, Song C, Burns R, Kruse N, Santos PI, Milovanovic D, Hoglinger G, Mollenhauer B, Luk KC, Lee VM, Outeiro TF. NPJ Parkinsons Dis. 2025 Nov 20;11(1):326. doi: 10.1038/s41531-025-01144-3. PubMed 41266386.
Backbone
  Vector backbone: pcDNA3.1
  Backbone size w/o insert (bp): 4699
  Total vector size (bp): 8444
  Vector type: Mammalian Expression
  Selectable markers: Neomycin (select with G418)
Growth in bacteria
  Bacterial resistance: Ampicillin, 100 μg/mL
  Growth temperature: 37°C
  Growth strain: DH5alpha
  Copy number: High Copy
Gene/Insert
  Gene/Insert name: SNCAIP (alt name: SYPH1, Sph1)
  Species: H. sapiens (human)
  Insert size (bp): 3745
  GenBank ID: NM_005460
  Entrez Gene: SNCAIP (a.k.a. SYPH1, Sph1)
  Promoter: CMV
  Tag / fusion protein: C-terminal part of Venus (C terminal on backbone)
  Cloning method: Restriction Enzyme; 5′ cloning site AflII (not destroyed); 3′ cloning site XhoI (not destroyed)
  Sequencing primers: 5′ T7; 3′ bGH
Resource information
  A portion of this plasmid was derived from a plasmid made by: Original clone with the C-terminal part of Venus (alpha-Synuclein-VC) comes from Pamela J.McLean.
Terms and licenses: Academic/Nonprofit Terms; Industry Terms: Not Available to Industry
Depositor comments: Please visit https://doi.org/10.1101/2024.03.05.583522 for bioRxiv preprint.
How to cite: Sph1-VC was a gift from Tiago Outeiro (Addgene plasmid # 89756 ; http://n2t.net/addgene:89756 ; RRID:Addgene_89756)
