[The description below was written by a language model from this plasmid's Addgene catalogue record and pLannotate feature annotations shown in this document.]
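Description:
Sph1-VC is a mammalian expression plasmid built on the pcDNA3.1 backbone that produces human synphilin-1 (SNCAIP, also called SYPH1 or Sph1) fused at its C-terminus to the C-terminal fragment of the yellow fluorescent protein Venus. The catalogue lists a total size of 8,444 bp, while the sequenced record annotated here is 8,363 nt. In E. coli the plasmid is maintained at high copy through a ColE1/pUC-type origin and selected with ampicillin via the β-lactamase gene. An f1 origin is also present, as are lac promoter/operator remnants typical of this backbone. For stable selection in mammalian cells, an SV40 early promoter drives the neomycin phosphotransferase gene, which confers G418 resistance and is terminated by the SV40 polyadenylation signal. The short ble, lacI and HIV-1 LTR matches in the feature table are fragments and probably have no functional role.

The expression cassette consists of the CMV immediate-early enhancer and promoter, followed by a T7 promoter that serves as a sequencing primer site. Next comes the SNCAIP open reading frame, cloned between AflII and XhoI sites, with the VC155-type Venus fragment immediately downstream. The bovine growth hormone polyadenylation signal closes the cassette. The Venus fragment portion derives from an earlier alpha-synuclein-VC construct. On its own this fragment is non-fluorescent. In bimolecular fluorescence complementation (BiFC), fluorescence is reconstituted only when a partner protein carrying the complementary N-terminal Venus fragment is brought close by interaction with synphilin-1. The associated work concerns how synphilin-1 affects alpha-synuclein assembly, release and uptake, so the plasmid is suited to visualising synphilin-1 interactions in living mammalian cells, although the record does not name the partner construct.
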