Features (pLannotate 1.2.2; 21 found; start..end, strand, type, name):
    156..485     +  promoter       SV40 promoter: SV40 enhancer and early promoter
    552..1343    +  CDS            neo: KKA2_KLEPN - Also known as kan, nptII. Experimental evidence at protein level: Swiss-Prot protein existence level 1. Resistance to kanamycin, neomycin, paromomycin, ribostamycin, butirosin and gentamicin B. From Klebsiella pneumoniae.
   1367..1525    +  CDS            ble (fragment): BLE_KLEPN - Experimental evidence at protein level: Swiss-Prot protein existence level 1. Binding protein with a strong affinity to the bleomycin family of antibiotics. Binds to CL990; an antimitotic-antibiotic compound. From Klebsiella pneumoniae.
   1520..1641    +  polyA_signal   SV40 poly(A) signal: SV40 polyadenylation signal
   1714..1730    -  protein_bind   lac operator: The lac repressor binds to the lac operator to inhibit transcription in E. coli. This inhibition can be relieved by adding lactose or isopropyl-β-D-thiogalactopyranoside (IPTG). lac repressor encoded by lacI
   1738..1768    -  promoter       lac promoter: promoter for the E. coli lac operon
   1783..1804    -  protein_bind   CAP binding site: CAP binding activates transcription in the presence of cAMP. E. coli catabolite activator protein
   1817..1909    -  CDS            lacI (fragment): lac repressor; lacI; The lac repressor binds to the lac operator to inhibit transcription in E. coli. This inhibition can be relieved by adding lactose or isopropyl-β-D-thiogalactopyranoside (IPTG).
   2092..2680    -  rep_origin     ori: high-copy-number ColE1/pMB1/pBR322/pUC origin of replication
   2851..3711    -  CDS            AmpR: β-lactamase; bla; confers resistance to ampicillin, carbenicillin, and related antibiotics
   3712..3816    -  promoter       AmpR promoter: bla
   3875..3927    -  misc_feature   bom (fragment): basis of mobility region from pBR322
   4082..4461    +  enhancer       CMV enhancer: human cytomegalovirus immediate early enhancer
   4462..4665    +  promoter       CMV promoter: human cytomegalovirus (CMV) immediate early promoter
   4661..4694    +  LTR            5' LTR (truncated) (fragment): truncated 5' long terminal repeat (LTR) from HIV-1
   4710..4728    +  promoter       T7 promoter: promoter for bacteriophage T7 RNA polymerase
   4761..7517    +  CDS            SNCAIP: SNCAP_HUMAN - Experimental evidence at protein level: Swiss-Prot protein existence level 1. Isoform 2 inhibits the ubiquitin ligase activity of SIAH1 and inhibits proteasomal degradation of target proteins. Isoform 2 inhibits autoubiquitination and proteasomal degradation of SIAH1, and thereby increases cellular levels of SIAH. Isoform 2 modulates SNCA monoubiquitination by SIAH1. From Homo sapiens (Human).
   7522..7766    +  CDS            VC155 (fragment): C-terminal fragment of mVenus for use in bimolecular fluorescence complementation (BiFC) (Kodama and Hu, 2010)
   7807..8031    +  polyA_signal   bGH poly(A) signal: bovine growth hormone polyadenylation signal
   8035..8056    +  promoter       SV40 promoter (fragment): SV40 enhancer and early promoter
   8077..142     +  rep_origin     f1 ori (across the origin) (sequence partly withheld): f1 bacteriophage origin of replication; arrow indicates direction of (+) strand synthesis
>Addgene plasmid #89756 | Sph1-VC | addgene full sequence | sequence record 178646 | Addgene NGS Result
TTCTTT
[37 nt withheld, positions 7-43]
ACCCTATCTCGGTCTATTCTTTTGATTTATAAGGGATTTTGCCGATTTCGGCCTATTGGTTAAAAAATGA
GCTGATTTAACAAAAATTTAACGCGAATTAATTCTGTGGAATGTGTGTCAGTTAGGGTGTGGAAAGTCCC
CAGGCTCCCCAGCAGGCAGAAGTATGCAAAGCATGCATCTCAATTAGTCAGCAACCAGGTGTGGAAAGTC
CCCAGGCTCCCCAGCAGGCAGAAGTATGCAAAGCATGCATCTCAATTAGTCAGCAACCATAGTCCCGCCC
CTAACTCCGCCCATCCCGCCCCTAACTCCGCCCAGTTCCGCCCATTCTCCGCCCCATGGCTGACTAATTT
TTTTTATTTATGCAGAGGCCGAGGCCGCCTCTGCCTCTGAGCTATTCCAGAAGTAGTGAGGAGGCTTTTT
TGGAGGCCTAGGCTTTTGCAAAAAGCTCCCGGGAGCTTGTATATCCATTTTCGGATCTGATCAAGAGACA
GGATGAGGATCGTTTCGCATGATTGAACAAGATGGATTGCACGCAGGTTCTCCGGCCGCTTGGGTGGAGA
GGCTATTCGGCTATGACTGGGCACAACAGACAATCGGCTGCTCTGATGCCGCCGTGTTCCGGCTGTCAGC
GCAGGGGCGCCCGGTTCTTTTTGTCAAGACCGACCTGTCCGGTGCCCTGAATGAACTGCAGGACGAGGCA
GCGCGGCTATCGTGGCTGGCCACGACGGGCGTTCCTTGCGCAGCTGTGCTCGACGTTGTCACTGAAGCGG
GAAGGGACTGGCTGCTATTGGGCGAAGTGCCGGGGCAGGATCTCCTGTCATCTCACCTTGCTCCTGCCGA
GAAAGTATCCATCATGGCTGATGCAATGCGGCGGCTGCATACGCTTGATCCGGCTACCTGCCCATTCGAC
CACCAAGCGAAACATCGCATCGAGCGAGCACGTACTCGGATGGAAGCCGGTCTTGTCGATCAGGATGATC
TGGACGAAGAGCATCAGGGGCTCGCGCCAGCCGAACTGTTCGCCAGGCTCAAGGCGCGCATGCCCGACGG
CGAGGATCTCGTCGTGACCCATGGCGATGCCTGCTTGCCGAATATCATGGTGGAAAATGGCCGCTTTTCT
GGATTCATCGACTGTGGCCGGCTGGGTGTGGCGGACCGCTATCAGGACATAGCGTTGGCTACCCGTGATA
TTGCTGAAGAGCTTGGCGGCGAATGGGCTGACCGCTTCCTCGTGCTTTACGGTATCGCCGCTCCCGATTC
GCAGCGCATCGCCTTCTATCGCCTTCTTGACGAGTTCTTCTGAGCGGGACTCTGGGGTTCGAAATGACCG
ACCAAGCGACGCCCAACCTGCCATCACGAGATTTCGATTCCACCGCCGCCTTCTATGAAAGGTTGGGCTT
CGGAATCGTTTTCCGGGACGCCGGCTGGATGATCCTCCAGCGCGGGGATCTCATGCTGGAGTTCTTCGCC
CACCCCAACTTGTTTATTGCAGCTTATAATGGTTACAAATAAAGCAATAGCATCACAAATTTCACAAATA
AAGCATTTTTTTCACTGCATTCTAGTTGTGGTTTGTCCAAACTCATCAATGTATCTTATCATGTCTGTAT
ACCGTCGACCTCTAGCTAGAGCTTGGCGTAATCATGGTCATAGCTGTTTCCTGTGTGAAATTGTTATCCG
CTCACAATTCCACACAACATACGAGCCGGAAGCATAAAGTGTAAAGCCTGGGGTGCCTAATGAGTGAGCT
AACTCACATTAATTGCGTTGCGCTCACTGCCCGCTTTCCAGTCGGGAAACCTGTCGTGCCAGCTGCATTA
ATGAATCGGCCAACGCGCGGGGAGAGGCGGTTTGCGTATTGGGCGCTCTTCCGCTTCCTCGCTCACTGAC
TCGCTGCGCTCGGTCGTTCGGCTGCGGCGAGCGGTATCAGCTCACTCAAAGGCGGTAATACGGTTATCCA
CAGAATCAGGGGATAACGCAGGAAAGAACATGTGAGCAAAAGGCCAGCAAAAGGCCAGGAACCGTAAAAA
GGCCGCGTTGCTGGCGTTTTTCCATAGGCTCCGCCCCCCTGACGAGCATCACAAAAATCGACGCTCAAGT
CAGAGGTGGCGAAACCCGACAGGACTATAAAGATACCAGGCGTTTCCCCCTGGAAGCTCCCTCGTGCGCT
CTCCTGTTCCGACCCTGCCGCTTACCGGATACCTGTCCGCCTTTCTCCCTTCGGGAAGCGTGGCGCTTTC
TCATAGCTCACGCTGTAGGTATCTCAGTTCGGTGTAGGTCGTTCGCTCCAAGCTGGGCTGTGTGCACGAA
CCCCCCGTTCAGCCCGACCGCTGCGCCTTATCCGGTAACTATCGTCTTGAGTCCAACCCGGTAAGACACG
ACTTATCGCCACTGGCAGCAGCCACTGGTAACAGGATTAGCAGAGCGAGGTATGTAGGCGGTGCTACAGA
GTTCTTGAAGTGGTGGCCTAACTACGGCTACACTAGAAGAACAGTATTTGGTATCTGCGCTCTGCTGAAG
CCAGTTACCTTCGGAAAAAGAGTTGGTAGCTCTTGATCCGGCAAACAAACCACCGCTGGTAGCGGTGGTT
TTTTTGTTTGCAAGCAGCAGATTACGCGCAGAAAAAAAGGATCTCAAGAAGATCCTTTGATCTTTTCTAC
GGGGTCTGACGCTCAGTGGAACGAAAACTCACGTTAAGGGATTTTGGTCATGAGATTATCAAAAAGGATC
TTCACCTAGATCCTTTTAAATTAAAAATGAAGTTTTAAATCAATCTAAAGTATATATGAGTAAACTTGGT
CTGACAGTTACCAATGCTTAATCAGTGAGGCACCTATCTCAGCGATCTGTCTATTTCGTTCATCCATAGT
TGCCTGACTCCCCGTCGTGTAGATAACTACGATACGGGAGGGCTTACCATCTGGCCCCAGTGCTGCAATG
ATACCGCGAGACCCACGCTCACCGGCTCCAGATTTATCAGCAATAAACCAGCCAGCCGGAAGGGCCGAGC
GCAGAAGTGGTCCTGCAACTTTATCCGCCTCCATCCAGTCTATTAATTGTTGCCGGGAAGCTAGAGTAAG
TAGTTCGCCAGTTAATAGTTTGCGCAACGTTGTTGCCATTGCTACAGGCATCGTGGTGTCACGCTCGTCG
TTTGGTATGGCTTCATTCAGCTCCGGTTCCCAACGATCAAGGCGAGTTACATGATCCCCCATGTTGTGCA
AAAAAGCGGTTAGCTCCTTCGGTCCTCCGATCGTTGTCAGAAGTAAGTTGGCCGCAGTGTTATCACTCAT
GGTTATGGCAGCACTGCATAATTCTCTTACTGTCATGCCATCCGTAAGATGCTTTTCTGTGACTGGTGAG
TACTCAACCAAGTCATTCTGAGAATAGTGTATGCGGCGACCGAGTTGCTCTTGCCCGGCGTCAATACGGG
ATAATACCGCGCCACATAGCAGAACTTTAAAAGTGCTCATCATTGGAAAACGTTCTTCGGGGCGAAAACT
CTCAAGGATCTTACCGCTGTTGAGATCCAGTTCGATGTAACCCACTCGTGCACCCAACTGATCTTCAGCA
TCTTTTACTTTCACCAGCGTTTCTGGGTGAGCAAAAACAGGAAGGCAAAATGCCGCAAAAAAGGGAATAA
GGGCGACACGGAAATGTTGAATACTCATACTCTTCCTTTTTCAATATTATTGAAGCATTTATCAGGGTTA
TTGTCTCATGAGCGGATACATATTTGAATGTATTTAGAAAAATAAACAAATAGGGGTTCCGCGCACATTT
CCCCGAAAAGTGCCACCTGACGTCGACGGATCGGGAGATCTCCCGATCCCCTATGGTGCACTCTCAGTAC
AATCTGCTCTGATGCCGCATAGTTAAGCCAGTATCTGCTCCCTGCTTGTGTGTTGGAGGTCGCTGAGTAG
TGCGCGAGCAAAATTTAAGCTACAACAAGGCAAGGCTTGACCGACAATTGCATGAAGAATCTGCTTAGGG
TTAGGCGTTTTGCGCTGCTTCGCGATGTACGGGCCAGATATACGCGTTGACATTGATTATTGACTAGTTA
TTAATAGTAATCAATTACGGGGTCATTAGTTCATAGCCCATATATGGAGTTCCGCGTTACATAACTTACG
GTAAATGGCCCGCCTGGCTGACCGCCCAACGACCCCCGCCCATTGACGTCAATAATGACGTATGTTCCCA
TAGTAACGCCAATAGGGACTTTCCATTGACGTCAATGGGTGGAGTATTTACGGTAAACTGCCCACTTGGC
AGTACATCAAGTGTATCATATGCCAAGTACGCCCCCTATTGACGTCAATGACGGTAAATGGCCCGCCTGG
CATTATGCCCAGTACATGACCTTATGGGACTTTCCTACTTGGCAGTACATCTACGTATTAGTCATCGCTA
TTACCATGGTGATGCGGTTTTGGCAGTACATCAATGGGCGTGGATAGCGGTTTGACTCACGGGGATTTCC
AAGTCTCCACCCCATTGACGTCAATGGGAGTTTGTTTTGGCACCAAAATCAACGGGACTTTCCAAAATGT
CGTAACAACTCCGCCCCATTGACGCAAATGGGCGGTAGGCGTGTACGGTGGGAGGTCTATATAAGCAGAG
CTCTCTGGCTAACTAGAGAACCCACTGCTTACTGGCTTATCGAAATTAATACGACTCACTATAGGGAGAC
CCAAGCTGGCTAGCGTTTAAACTTAAGATGGAAGCCCCTGAATACCTTGATTTGGATGAAATTGACTTTA
GTGATGACATATCTTATTCAGTCACATCACTCAAGACGATCCCAGAACTGTGCCGAAGATGTGATACGCA
AAACGAAGACAGATCAGTTTCTAGCTCTAGCTGGAATTGTGGCATCTCAACTCTTATTACAAACACGCAA
AAGCCCACAGGAATCGCTGATGTGTACAGTAAGTTCCGCCCAGTGAAGCGGGTTTCGCCACTGAAACATC
AGCCAGAGACTCTGGAGAACAATGAAAGTGATGACCAAAAGAACCAGAAAGTGGTTGAGTACCAGAAAGG
GGGTGAGTCTGACCTGGGCCCCCAGCCTCAGGAGCTTGGCCCTGGAGATGGAGTGGGCGGCCCACCAGGT
AAGAGCTCTGAGCCCAGCACATCGCTGGGTGAACTGGAGCACTACGACCTCGACATGGATGAGATTCTGG
ATGTGCCTTATATTAAATCCAGTCAGCAGCTTGCCTCTTTTACCAAGGTGACTTCAGAAAAAAGAATTTT
GGGCTTATGCACAACCATCAATGGCCTTTCTGGCAAAGCCTGCTCTACAGGAAGTTCTGAGAGCTCATCA
TCCAACATGGCACCATTTTGTGTTCTTTCTCCCGTGAAAAGCCCTCACTTGAGAAAAGCATCAGCTGTCA
TCCACGACCAGCACAAGCTGTCCACTGAAGAAACCGAGATCTCACCTCCTCTGGTTAAATGTGGCTCTGC
ATATGAGCCTGAAAACCAGAGTAAAGACTTCCTAAACAAGACATTTAGTGATCCTCATGGTCGAAAAGTT
GAGAAGACAACACCAGACTGCCAGCTCAGGGCCTTCCACCTACAATCCTCAGCAGCAGAATCCAAACCAG
AAGAGCAGGTCAGTGGCCTAAACCGGACCAGCTCCCAAGGCCCAGAAGAAAGGAGTGAGTATCTGAAAAA
AGTGAAAAGCATCTTGAACATTGTTAAAGAAGGACAGATCTCTCTCCTGCCACACCTAGCTGCAGACAAT
CTAGACAAAATTCACGACGAAAATGGAAACAATCTATTACATATTGCGGCGTCACAGGGACACGCAGAGT
GTCTACAGCACCTCACTTCTTTGATGGGAGAAGACTGCCTCAATGAGCGCAACACTGAGAAGTTGACTCC
AGCAGGCCTGGCCATTAAGAATGGTCAGTTGGAGTGCGTACGCTGGATGGTGAGCGAAACAGAAGCCATT
GCAGAACTGAGTTGTTCTAAGGATTTTCCAAGCCTTATTCATTACGCAGGTTGCTATGGCCAGGAAAAGA
TTCTTCTGTGGCTTCTTCAGTTTATGCAAGAACAGGGCATCTCGTTGGATGAAGTAGACCAGGATGGCAA
CAGTGCCGTTCACGTAGCCTCACAGCATGGCTACCTTGGATGCATACAGACCTTGGTTGAATATGGAGCA
AATGTCACCATGCAGAACCACGCTGGGGAAAAGCCCTCCCAGAGCGCCGAGCGGCAGGGGCACACCCTGT
GCTCCAGGTACCTGGTGGTGGTGGAGACCTGCATGTCGCTGGCCTCTCAAGTGGTGAAGTTAACCAAGCA
GCTAAAGGAACAAACAGTAGAACGTGTCACGCTGCAGAACCAACTCCAACAATTTCTAGAAGCCCAGAAA
TCAGAGGGCAAGTCACTCCCTTCTTCACCCAGTTCGCCATCCTCACCTGCCTCCAGAAAGTCCCAGTGGA
AATCTCCAGATGCAGATGATGATTCTGTAGCCAAAAGCAAGCCAGGAGTCCAAGAGGGGATTCAGGTTCT
TGGAAGCCTGTCAGCCTCCAGCCGGGCTAGACCCAAAGCAAAAGATGAAGATTCTGATAAAATCTTACGC
CAGTTATTGGGAAAGGAAATCTCAGAAAATGTCTGCACCCAGGAAAAACTGTCCTTGGAATTCCAGGATG
CTCAGGCTTCCTCTAGAAATTCTAAAAAGATCCCACTGGAGAAGAGGGAACTGAAGTTAGCCAGGCTGAG
ACAGCTGATGCAGAGGTCACTGAGTGAGTCTGACACAGACTCCAACAACTCTGAGGACCCCAAGACTACC
CCAGTGAGGAAGGCTGACCGACCAAGGCCGCAGCCCATTGTAGAAAGCGTAGAGAGTATGGACAGCGCAG
AAAGCCTGCACCTGATGATTAAGAAACACACCTTGGCATCAGGGGGACGCAGGTTTCCTTTCAGCATCAA
GGCCTCCAAATCCCTGGATGGCCACAGCCCATCTCCCACCTCAGAGAGCAGCGAACCAGACTTAGAATCC
CAGTATCCAGGCTCAGGGAGTATTCCTCCAAACCAGCCCTCTGGTGACCCTCAGCAGCCCAGCCCTGACA
GTACTGCTGCCCAGAAAGTTGCCACAAGTCCCAAGAGTGCCCTCAAGTCTCCATCTTCCAAGCGTAGGAC
ATCTCAGAACTTAAAACTGAGAGTTACCTTTGAGGAGCCTGTGGTGCAGATGGAGCAGCCTAGCCTTGAA
CTGAATGGAGAAAAAGACAAAGATAAGGGAAGGACTCTCCAGCGGACCTCCACAAGTAACGAATCGGGGG
ATCAACTGAAAAGGCCTTTTGGAGCCTTTCGATCTATCATGGAGACACTAAGTGGCAACCAAAACAATAA
TAATAACTACCAGGCAGCCAACCAGCTGAAAACCTCTACATTGCCCTTGACCTCACTTGGGAGGAAGACA
GATGCCAAGGGAAACCCTGCCAGCTCCGCTAGCAAAGGAAAGAATAAGGCAGCACTCGAGAAGAACGGCA
TCAAGGCCAACTTCAAGATCCGCCACAACATCGAGGACGGCGGCGTGCAGCTCGCCGACCACTACCAGCA
GAACACCCCCATCGGCGACGGCCCCGTGCTGCTGCCCGACAACCACTACCTGAGCTACCAGTCCGCCCTG
AGCAAAGACCCCAACGAGAAGCGCGATCACATGGTCCTGCTGGAGTTCGTGACCGCCGCCGGGATCACTC
TCGGCATGGACGAGCTGTACAAGTAATCTAGAGGGCCCGTTTAAACCCGCTGATCAGCCTCGACTGTGCC
TTCTAGTTGCCAGCCATCTGTTGTTTGCCCCTCCCCCGTGCCTTCCTTGACCCTGGAAGGTGCCACTCCC
ACTGTCCTTTCCTAATAAAATGAGGAAATTGCATCGCATTGTCTGAGTAGGTGTCATTCTATTCTGGGGG
GTGGGGTGGGGCAGGACAGCAAGGGGGAGGATTGGGAAGACAATAGCAGGCATGCTGGGGATGCGGTGGG
CTCTATGGCTTCTGAGGCGGAAAGAACCAGCTGGGGCTCTAGGGGGTATCCCC
[124 nt withheld, positions 8077-8200]
C
[91 nt withheld, positions 8202-8292]
A
[49 nt withheld, positions 8294-8342]
CCTTTGACGTTGGAGTCCACG
